>Addgene plasmid #145592 | pGBW-m4046933 | depositor full sequence | sequence record 287769 | Full Sequence
GATCTCGATCCCGCGAAATTAATACGACTCACTATAGGGGAATTGTGAGCGGATAACAATTCCCCTCTAG
AAATAATTTTGTTTAACTTTAAGAAGGAGACTCTTCTATGAAAATGTCAGATGTAAAGTGCACATCAGTA
GTCTTACTCTCAGTTTTGCAACAACTCAGAGTAGAATCATCATCTAAATTGTGGGCTCAATGTGTCCAGT
TACACAATGACATTCTCTTAGCTAAAGATACTACTGAAGCCTTTGAAAAAATGGTTTCACTACTTTCTGT
TTTGCTTTCCATGCAGGGTGCTGTAGACATAAACAAGCTTTGTGAAGAAATGCTGGACAACAGGGCAACC
TTAGAGAACCTGTACTTTCAAAGCCACCATCATCACCATCATTAACCGGCTTATCGGTCAGTTTCACCTG
ATTTACGTAAAAACCCGCTTCGGCGGGTTTTTGCTTTTGGAGGGGCAGAAAGATGAATGACTGTCCACGA
CGCTATACCCAAAAGAAATTGAGATCCTTTTTTTCTGCGCGTAATCTGCTGCTTGCAAACAAAAAAACCA
CCGCTACCAGCGGTGGTTTGTTTGCCGGATCAAGAGCTACCAACTCTTTTTCCGAAGGTAACTGGCTTCA
GCAGAGCGCAGATACCAAATACTGTTCTTCTAGTGTAGCCGTAGTTAGGCCACCACTTCAAGAACTCTGT
AGCACCGCCTACATACCTCGCTCTGCTAATCCTGTTACCAGTGGCTGCTGCCAGTGGCGATAAGTCGTGT
CTTACCGGGTTGGACTCAAGACGATAGTTACCGGATAAGGCGCAGCGGTCGGGCTGAACGGGGGGTTCGT
GCACACAGCCCAGCTTGGAGCGAACGACCTACACCGAACTGAGATACCTACAGCGTGAGCTATGAGAAAG
CGCCACGCTTCCCGAAGGGAGAAAGGCGGACAGGTATCCGGTAAGCGGCAGGGTCGGAACAGGAGAGCGC
ACGAGGGAGCTTCCAGGGGGAAACGCCTGGTATCTTTATAGTCCTGTCGGGTTTCGCCACCTCTGACTTG
AGCGTCGATTTTTGTGATGCTCGTCAGGGGGGCGGAGCCTATGGAAATTGATCGGGCACGTAAGAGGTTC
CAACTTTCACCATAATGAAATAAGATCACTACCGGGCGTATTTTTTGAGTTATCGAGATTTTCAGGAGCT
AAGGAAGCTAAAATGGAGAAAAAAATCACTGGATATACCACCGTTGATATATCCCAATGGCATCGTAAAG
AACATTTTGAGGCATTTCAGTCAGTTGCTCAATGTACCTATAACCAGACCGTTCAGCTGGATATTACGGC
CTTTTTAAAGACCGTAAAGAAAAATAAGCACAAGTTTTATCCGGCCTTTATTCACATTCTTGCCCGCCTG
ATGAATGCTCATCCGGAATTTCGTATGGCAATGAAAGACGGTGAGCTGGTGATATGGGATAGTGTTCACC
CTTGTTACACCGTTTTCCATGAGCAAACTGAAACGTTTTCATCGCTCTGGAGTGAATACCACGACGATTT
CCGGCAGTTTCTACACATATATTCGCAAGATGTGGCGTGTTACGGTGAAAACCTGGCCTATTTCCCTAAA
GGGTTTATTGAGAATATGTTTTTCGTTTCAGCCAATCCCTGGGTGAGTTTCACCAGTTTTGATTTAAACG
TGGCCAATATGGACAACTTCTTCGCCCCCGTTTTCACCATGGGCAAATATTATACGCAAGGCGACAAGGT
GCTGATGCCGCTGGCGATTCAGGTTCATCATGCCGTTTGTGATGGCTTCCATGTCGGCAGAATGCTTAAT
GAATTACAACAGTACTGCGATGAGTGGCAGGGCGGGGCGTAATTTGATATCGAGCTCGCTTGGACTCCTG
TTGATAGATCCAGTAATGACCTCAGAACTCCATCTGGATTTGTTCAGAACGCTCGGTTGCCGCCGGGCGT
TTTTTATTGGT
Features (pLannotate 1.2.2; 7 found; start..end, strand, type, name):
     20..38      +  promoter       T7 promoter: promoter for bacteriophage T7 RNA polymerase
     39..63      +  protein_bind   lac operator: The lac repressor binds to the lac operator to inhibit transcription in E. coli. This inhibition can be relieved by adding lactose or isopropyl-β-D-thiogalactopyranoside (IPTG). lac repressor encoded by lacI
     78..100     +  RBS            RBS: efficient ribosome binding site from bacteriophage T7 gene 10 (Olins and Rangwala, 1989)
    509..1097    +  rep_origin     ori: high-copy-number ColE1/pMB1/pBR322/pUC origin of replication
   1105..1202    +  promoter       cat promoter: promoter of the E. coli cat gene encoding chloramphenicol acetyltransferase
   1203..1859    +  CDS            cat: CAT_ECOLX - Experimental evidence at protein level: Swiss-Prot protein existence level 1. This enzyme is an effector of chloramphenicol resistance in bacteria. From Escherichia coli. This protein is used as a marker in many commonly used cloning vectors, such as pACYC184.
   1933..1967    +  terminator     lambda t0 terminator: minimal transcription terminator from phage lambda (Scholtissek and Grosse, 1987)
