>Addgene plasmid #145592 | pGBW-m4046933 | addgene full sequence | sequence record 292573 | Addgene NGS Result
GGCTTCCATGTCGGCAGAATGCTTAATGAATTACAACAGTACTGCGATGAGTGGCAGGGCGGGGCGTAAT
TTGATATCGAGCTCGCTTGGACTCCTGTTGATAGATCCAGTAATGACCTCAGAACTCCATCTGGATTTGT
TCAGAACGCTCGGTTGCCGCCGGGCGTTTTTTATTGGTCATCGATCTCGATCCCGCGAAATTAATACGAC
TCACTATAGGGGAATTGTGAGCGGATAACAATTCCCCTCTAGAAATAATTTTGTTTAACTTTAAGAAGGA
GACTCTTCTATGAAAATGTCAGATGTAAAGTGCACATCAGTAGTCTTACTCTCAGTTTTGCAACAACTCA
GAGTAGAATCATCATCTAAATTGTGGGCTCAATGTGTCCAGTTACACAATGACATTCTCTTAGCTAAAGA
TACTACTGAAGCCTTTGAAAAAATGGTTTCACTACTTTCTGTTTTGCTTTCCATGCAGGGTGCTGTAGAC
ATAAACAAGCTTTGTGAAGAAATGCTGGACAACAGGGCAACCTTAGAGAACCTGTACTTTCAAAGCCACC
ATCATCACCATCATTAACCGGCTTATCGGTCAGTTTCACCTGATTTACGTAAAAACCCGCTTCGGCGGGT
TTTTGCTTTTGGAGGGGCAGAAAGATGAATGACTGTCCACGACGCTATACCCAAAAGAAAAAGCTTGAGA
TCCTTTTTTTCTGCGCGTAATCTGCTGCTTGCAAACAAAAAAACCACCGCTACCAGCGGTGGTTTGTTTG
CCGGATCAAGAGCTACCAACTCTTTTTCCGAAGGTAACTGGCTTCAGCAGAGCGCAGATACCAAATACTG
TTCTTCTAGTGTAGCCGTAGTTAGGCCACCACTTCAAGAACTCTGTAGCACCGCCTACATACCTCGCTCT
GCTAATCCTGTTACCAGTGGCTGCTGCCAGTGGCGATAAGTCGTGTCTTACCGGGTTGGACTCAAGACGA
TAGTTACCGGATAAGGCGCAGCGGTCGGGCTGAACGGGGGGTTCGTGCACACAGCCCAGCTTGGAGCGAA
CGACCTACACCGAACTGAGATACCTACAGCGTGAGCTATGAGAAAGCGCCACGCTTCCCGAAGGGAGAAA
GGCGGACAGGTATCCGGTAAGCGGCAGGGTCGGAACAGGAGAGCGCACGAGGGAGCTTCCAGGGGGAAAC
GCCTGGTATCTTTATAGTCCTGTCGGGTTTCGCCACCTCTGACTTGAGCGTCGATTTTTGTGATGCTCGT
CAGGGGGGCGGAGCCTATGGAAATTGATCGGGCACGTAAGAGGTTCCAACTTTCACCATAATGAAATAAG
ATCACTACCGGGCGTATTTTTTGAGTTATCGAGATTTTCAGGAGCTAAGGAAGCTAAAATGGAGAAAAAA
ATCACTGGATATACCACCGTTGATATATCCCAATGGCATCGTAAAGAACATTTTGAGGCATTTCAGTCAG
TTGCTCAATGTACCTATAACCAGACCGTTCAGCTGGATATTACGGCCTTTTTAAAGACCGTAAAGAAAAA
TAAGCACAAGTTTTATCCGGCCTTTATTCACATTCTTGCCCGCCTGATGAATGCTCATCCGGAATTTCGT
ATGGCAATGAAAGACGGTGAGCTGGTGATATGGGATAGTGTTCACCCTTGTTACACCGTTTTCCATGAGC
AAACTGAAACGTTTTCATCGCTCTGGAGTGAATACCACGACGATTTCCGGCAGTTTCTACACATATATTC
GCAAGATGTGGCGTGTTACGGTGAAAACCTGGCCTATTTCCCTAAAGGGTTTATTGAGAATATGTTTTTC
GTTTCAGCCAATCCCTGGGTGAGTTTCACCAGTTTTGATTTAAACGTGGCCAATATGGACAACTTCTTCG
CCCCCGTTTTCACCATGGGCAAATATTATACGCAAGGCGACAAGGTGCTGATGCCGCTGGCGATTCAGGT
TCATCATGCCGTTTGTGAT
Features (pLannotate 1.2.2; 7 found; start..end, strand, type, name):
    140..174     +  terminator     lambda t0 terminator: minimal transcription terminator from phage lambda (Scholtissek and Grosse, 1987)
    202..220     +  promoter       T7 promoter: promoter for bacteriophage T7 RNA polymerase
    221..245     +  protein_bind   lac operator: The lac repressor binds to the lac operator to inhibit transcription in E. coli. This inhibition can be relieved by adding lactose or isopropyl-β-D-thiogalactopyranoside (IPTG). lac repressor encoded by lacI
    260..282     +  RBS            RBS: efficient ribosome binding site from bacteriophage T7 gene 10 (Olins and Rangwala, 1989)
    695..1283    +  rep_origin     ori: high-copy-number ColE1/pMB1/pBR322/pUC origin of replication
   1291..1388    +  promoter       cat promoter: promoter of the E. coli cat gene encoding chloramphenicol acetyltransferase
   1389..66      +  CDS            cat (across the origin): CAT_ECOLX - Experimental evidence at protein level: Swiss-Prot protein existence level 1. This enzyme is an effector of chloramphenicol resistance in bacteria. From Escherichia coli. This protein is used as a marker in many commonly used cloning vectors, such as pACYC184.
