[The description below was written by a language model from this plasmid's Addgene catalogue record and pLannotate feature annotations shown in this document.]
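Description:
pGBW-m4046933 is a very small, high-copy bacterial expression plasmid (about 2 kb in total) for producing SARS-CoV-2 non-structural protein 7 (nsp7) in E. coli. The minimal synthetic backbone, roughly 1.5 kb without insert, consists of little more than a ColE1/pMB1-type high-copy origin of replication and a chloramphenicol acetyltransferase (cat) gene driven by its native cat promoter, so the plasmid is maintained under chloramphenicol selection. A minimal phage lambda t0 terminator lies downstream of cat and just upstream of the expression cassette, where it would limit read-through from the marker into the insert.

The expression cassette uses a T7 promoter immediately followed by a lac operator, then the efficient ribosome binding site from T7 gene 10 and an ATG start codon. Transcription therefore depends on T7 RNA polymerase and is repressed by lac repressor until relieved by IPTG or lactose. No lacI gene is annotated on the plasmid, so both repressor and polymerase would have to be supplied by the host strain. The wild-type nsp7 coding segment (about 240 bp, derived from the viral ORF1ab polyprotein) is fused at its C terminus to a backbone-encoded TEV protease cleavage site and 6xHis tag, allowing affinity purification and subsequent tag removal.

The two feature tables, one from the depositor sequence and one from repository sequencing, differ by a few nucleotides in length and in their start coordinates but show the same elements in the same order. Neither annotates the nsp7 open reading frame, the tags, or a terminator after the insert; the coding region presumably occupies the unannotated stretch between the RBS and the origin.
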