Addgene plasmid #145592: pGBW-m4046933
Purpose: Bacterial Expression plasmid for SARS-CoV-2 nsp7
Depositing lab: Ginkgo Bioworks & Benjie Chen. Depositing organization: Ginkgo Bioworks.
Backbone
  Vector backbone: ori-013 - marker | cmR
  Backbone size w/o insert (bp): 1462
  Vector type: Bacterial Expression
Growth in bacteria
  Bacterial resistance: Chloramphenicol, 25 μg/mL
  Growth temperature: 30°C
  Growth strain: DH5alpha
  Copy number: High Copy
Gene/Insert
  Gene/Insert name: SARS-CoV-2 nsp7
  Species: Escherichia coli str. K-12 substr. MG1655; Severe acute respiratory syndrome coronavirus 2
  Insert size (bp): 242
  Mutation: wt
  Entrez Gene: ORF1ab (a.k.a. GU280_gp01)
  Promoter: Promoter | pT7 ; Operator | lacO ; RBS | T7_rbs ; Start Codon | ATG
  Tag / fusion protein: Cleavable TEV;6xHIS (C terminal on backbone)
  Cloning method: Unknown
Resource information
  A portion of this plasmid was derived from a plasmid made by: GinkgoBioworks
Depositor comments: NCBI Reference Sequence: YP_009725303.1
How to cite: pGBW-m4046933 was a gift from Ginkgo Bioworks & Benjie Chen (Addgene plasmid # 145592 ; http://n2t.net/addgene:145592 ; RRID:Addgene_145592)
